>Addgene plasmid #144882 | TFORF3406 | addgene full sequence | sequence record 404444 | Addgene NGS Result
TTAATGTAGTCTTATGCAATACTCTTGTAGTCTTGCAACATGGTAACGATGAGTTAGCAACATGCCTTAC
AAGGAGAGAAAAAGCACCGTGCATGCCGATTGGTGGAAGTAAGGTGGTACGATCGTGCCTTATTAGGAAG
GCAACAGACGGGTCTGACATGGATTGGACGAACCACTGAATTGCCGCATTGCAGAGATATTGTATTTAAG
TGCCTAGCTCGATACATAAACGGGTCTCTCTGGTTAGACCAGATCTGAGCCTGGGAGCTCTCTGGCTAAC
TAGGGAACCCACTGCTTAAGCCTCAATAAAGCTTGCCTTGAGTGCTTCAAGTAGTGTGTGCCCGTCTGTT
GTGTGACTCTGGTAACTAGAGATCCCTCAGACCCTTTTAGTCAGTGTGGAAAATCTCTAGCAGTGGCGCC
CGAACAGGGACTTGAAAGCGAAAGGGAAACCAGAGGAGCTCTCTCGACGCAGGACTCGGCTTGCTGAAGC
GCGCACGGCAAGAGGCGAGGGGCGGCGACTGGTGAGTACGCCAAAAATTTTGACTAGCGGAGGCTAGAAG
GAGAGAGATGGGTGCGAGAGCGTCAGTATTAAGCGGGGGAGAATTAGATCGCGATGGGAAAAAATTCGGT
TAAGGCCAGGGGGAAAGAAAAAATATAAATTAAAACATATAGTATGGGCAAGCAGGGAGCTAGAACGATT
CGCAGTTAATCCTGGCCTGTTAGAAACATCAGAAGGCTGTAGACAAATACTGGGACAGCTACAACCATCC
CTTCAGACAGGATCAGAAGAACTTAGATCATTATATAATACAGTAGCAACCCTCTATTGTGTGCATCAAA
GGATAGAGATAAAAGACACCAAGGAAGCTTTAGACAAGATAGAGGAAGAGCAAAACAAAAGTAAGACCAC
CGCACAGCAAGCGGCCGCTGATCTTCAGACCTGGAGGAGGAGATATGAGGGACAATTGGAGAAGTGAATT
ATATAAATATAAAGTAGTAAAAATTGAACCATTAGGAGTAGCACCCACCAAGGCAAAGAGAAGAGTGGTG
CAGAGAGAAAAAAGAGCAGTGGGAATAGGAGCTTTGTTCCTTGGGTTCTTGGGAGCAGCAGGAAGCACTA
TGGGCGCAGCGTCAATGACGCTGACGGTACAGGCCAGACAATTATTGTCTGGTATAGTGCAGCAGCAGAA
CAATTTGCTGAGGGCTATTGAGGCGCAACAGCATCTGTTGCAACTCACAGTCTGGGGCATCAAGCAGCTC
CAGGCAAGAATCCTGGCTGTGGAAAGATACCTAAAGGATCAACAGCTCCTGGGGATTTGGGGTTGCTCTG
GAAAACTCATTTGCACCACTGCTGTGCCTTGGAATGCTAGTTGGAGTAATAAATCTCTGGAACAGATTTG
GAATCACACGACCTGGATGGAGTGGGACAGAGAAATTAACAATTACACAAGCTTAATACACTCCTTAATT
GAAGAATCGCAAAACCAGCAAGAAAAGAATGAACAAGAATTATTGGAATTAGATAAATGGGCAAGTTTGT
GGAATTGGTTTAACATAACAAATTGGCTGTGGTATATAAAATTATTCATAATGATAGTAGGAGGCTTGGT
AGGTTTAAGAATAGTTTTTGCTGTACTTTCTATAGTGAATAGAGTTAGGCAGGGATATTCACCATTATCG
TTTCAGACCCACCTCCCAACCCCGAGGGGACCCATGCATTGCATCTCAATTAGTCAGCAACCAGGTGTGG
AAAGTCCCCAGGCTCCCCAGCAGGCAGAAGTATGCAAAGCATGCGTCTCAATTAGTCAGCAACCATAGTC
CCGCCCCTAACTCCGCCCATCCCGCCCCTAACTCCGCCCAGTTCCGCCCATTCTCCGCCCCATGGCTGAC
TAATTTTTTTTATTTATGCAGAGGCCGAGGCCGCCTCGGCCTCTGAGCTATTCCAGAAGTAGTGAGGAGG
CTTTTTTGGAGGCCTAGGCTTTTGCAAAAAGCTTTCTAGAGGTACCACCGGAGCTTACCATGACCGAGTA
CAAGCCCACGGTGCGCCTCGCCACCCGCGACGACGTCCCCAGGGCCGTACGCACCCTCGCCGCCGCGTTC
GCCGACTACCCCGCCACGCGCCACACCGTCGATCCGGACCGCCACATCGAGCGGGTCACCGAGCTGCAAG
AACTCTTCCTCACGCGCGTCGGGCTCGACATCGGCAAGGTGTGGGTCGCGGACGACGGCGCCGCCGTGGC
GGTCTGGACCACGCCGGAGAGCGTCGAAGCGGGGGCGGTGTTCGCCGAGATCGGCCCGCGCATGGCCGAG
TTGAGCGGTTCCCGGCTGGCCGCGCAGCAACAGATGGAAGGCCTCCTGGCGCCGCACCGGCCCAAGGAGC
CCGCGTGGTTCCTGGCCACCGTCGGCGTCTCGCCCGACCACCAGGGCAAGGGTCTGGGCAGCGCCGTCGT
GCTCCCCGGAGTGGAGGCGGCCGAGCGCGCCGGGGTGCCCGCCTTCCTGGAGACCTCCGCGCCCCGCAAC
CTCCCCTTCTACGAGCGGCTCGGCTTCACCGTCACCGCCGACGTCGAGGTGCCCGAAGGACCGCGCACCT
GGTGCATGACCCGCAAGCCCGGTGCCAGTTAACGAATTCTAGATCTTGAGACAAATGGCAGTATTCATCC
ACAATTTTAAAAGAAAAGGGGGGATTGGGGGGTACAGTGCAGGGGAAAGAATAGTAGACATAATAGCAAC
AGACATACAAACTAAAGAATTACAAAAACAAATTACAAAAATTCAAAATTTTCGGGTTTATTACAGGGAC
AGCAGAGATCCACTTTGGCGCCGGCTCGAGGCCTGCAGGTGCAAAGATGGATAAAGTTTTAAACAGAGAG
GAATCTTTGCAGCTAATGGACCTTCTAGGTCTTGAAAGGAGTGGGAATTGGCTCCGGTGCCCGTCAGTGG
GCAGAGCGCACATCGCCCACAGTCCCCGAGAAGTTGGGGGGAGGGGTCGGCAATTGAACCGGTGCCTAGA
GAAGGTGGCGCGGGGTAAACTGGGAAAGTGATGTCGTGTACTGGCTCCGCCTTTTTCCCGAGGGTGGGGG
AGAACCGTATATAAGTGCAGTAGTCGCCGTGAACGTTCTTTTTCGCAACGGGTTTGCCGCCAGAACACAG
GTAAGTGCCGTGTGTGGTTCCCGCGGGCCTGGCCTCTTTACGGGTTATGGCCCTTGCGTGCCTTGAATTA
CTTCCACCTGGCTGCAGTACGTGATTCTTGATCCCGAGCTTCGGGTTGGAAGTGGGTGGGAGAGTTCGAG
GCCTTGCGCTTAAGGAGCCCCTTCGCCTCGTGCTTGAGTTGAGGCCTGGCCTGGGCGCTGGGGCCGCCGC
GTGCGAATCTGGTGGCACCTTCGCGCCTGTCTCGCTGCTTTCGATAAGTCTCTAGCCATTTAAAATTTTT
GATGACCTGCTGCGACGCTTTTTTTCTGGCAAGATAGTCTTGTAAATGCGGGCCAAGATCTGCACACTGG
TATTTCGGTTTTTGGGGCCGCGGGCGGCGACGGGGCCCGTGCGTCCCAGCGCACATGTTCGGCGAGGCGG
GGCCTGCGAGCGCGGCCACCGAGAATCGGACGGGGGTAGTCTCAAGCTGGCCGGCCTGCTCTGGTGCCTG
GCCTCGCGCCGCCGTGTATCGCCCCGCCCTGGGCGGCAAGGCTGGCCCGGTCGGCACCAGTTGCGTGAGC
GGAAAGATGGCCGCTTCCCGGCCCTGCTGCAGGGAGCTCAAAATGGAGGACGCGGCGCTCGGGAGAGCGG
GCGGGTGAGTCACCCACACAAAGGAAAAGGGCCTTTCCGTCCTCAGCCGTCGCTTCATGTGACTCCACGG
AGTACCGGGCGCCGTCCAGGCACCTCGATTAGTTCTCGAGCTTTTGGAGTACGTCGTCTTTAGGTTGGGG
GGAGGGGTTTTATGCGATGGAGTTTCCCCACACTGAGTGGGTGGAGACTGAAGTTAGGCCAGCTTGGCAC
TTGATGTAATTCTCCTTGGAATTTGCCCTTTTTGAGTTTGGATCTTGGTTCATTCTCAAGCCTCAGACAG
TGGTTCAAAGTTTTTTTCTTCCATTTCAGGTGTCGTGAGGCTAGCATCGATTGATCAACAAGTTTGTACA
AAAAAGTTGGC
[249 nt withheld, positions 4142-4390]
TACCCAACTTTCTTGTACAAAGTGGTTGATATCGGTAAGCCTATCCCTAACCCTCTCCTCGGTCTCGATT
CTACGTAGTAATGAACTAGTCCGTAACTTGAAAGTATTTCGATTTCTTGGCTTTATATATCTTGTGGAAA
GGACGAGCTACCTTGAACTAATTTCCGACCACGCGTTAAGTCGACAATCAACCTCTGGATTACAAAATTT
GTGAAAGATTGACTGGTATTCTTAACTATGTTGCTCCTTTTACGCTATGTGGATACGCTGCTTTAATGCC
TTTGTATCATGCTATTGCTTCCCGTATGGCTTTCATTTTCTCCTCCTTGTATAAATCCTGGTTGCTGTCT
CTTTATGAGGAGTTGTGGCCCGTTGTCAGGCAACGTGGCGTGGTGTGCACTGTGTTTGCTGACGCAACCC
CCACTGGTTGGGGCATTGCCACCACCTGTCAGCTCCTTTCCGGGACTTTCGCTTTCCCCCTCCCTATTGC
CACGGCGGAACTCATCGCCGCCTGCCTTGCCCGCTGCTGGACAGGGGCTCGGCTGTTGGGCACTGACAAT
TCCGTGGTGTTGTCGGGGAAATCATCGTCCTTTCCTTGGCTGCTCGCCTGTGTTGCCACCTGGATTCTGC
GCGGGACGTCCTTCTGCTACGTCCCTTCGGCCCTCAATCCAGCGGACCTTCCTTCCCGCGGCCTGCTGCC
GGCTCTGCGGCCTCTTCCGCGTCTTCGCCTTCGCCCTCAGACGAGTCGGATCTCCCTTTGGGCCGCCTCC
CCGCGTCGACTTTAAGACCAATGACTTACAAGGCAGCTGTAGATCTTAGCCACTTTTTAAAAGAAAAGGG
GGGACTGGAAGGGCTAATTCACTCCCAACGAAGACAAGATCTGCTTTTTGCTTGTACTGGGTCTCTCTGG
TTAGACCAGATCTGAGCCTGGGAGCTCTCTGGCTAACTAGGGAACCCACTGCTTAAGCCTCAATAAAGCT
TGCCTTGAGTGCTTCAAGTAGTGTGTGCCCGTCTGTTGTGTGACTCTGGTAACTAGAGATCCCTCAGACC
CTTTTAGTCAGTGTGGAAAATCTCTAGCAGTACGTATAGTAGTTCATGTCATCTTATTATTCAGTATTTA
TAACTTGCAAAGAAATGAATATCAGAGAGTGAGAGGAACTTGTTTATTGCAGCTTATAATGGTTACAAAT
AAAGCAATAGCATCACAAATTTCACAAATAAAGCATTTTTTTCACTGCATTCTAGTTGTGGTTTGTCCAA
ACTCATCAATGTATCTTATCATGTCTGGCTCTAGCTATCCCGCCCCTAACTCCGCCCATCCCGCCCCTAA
CTCCGCCCAGTTCCGCCCATTCTCCGCCCCATGGCTGACTAATTTTTTTTATTTATGCAGAGGCCGAGGC
CGCCTCGGCCTCTGAGCTATTCCAGAAGTAGTGAGGAGGCTTTTTTGGAGGCCTAGGGACGTACCCAATT
CGCCCTATAGTGAGTCGTATTACGCGCGCTCACTGGCCGTCGTTTTACAACGTCGTGACTGGGAAAACCC
TGGCGTTACCCAACTTAATCGCCTTGCAGCACATCCCCCTTTCGCCAGCTGGCGTAATAGCGAAGAGGCC
CGCACCGATCGCCCTTCCCAACAGTTGCGCAGCCTGAATGGCGAATGGG
[124 nt withheld, positions 6050-6173]
C
[91 nt withheld, positions 6175-6265]
A
[49 nt withheld, positions 6267-6315]
CCTTTGACGTTGGAGTCCACGTTCTTT
[37 nt withheld, positions 6343-6379]
ACCCTATCTCGGTCTATTCTTTTGATTTATAAGGGATTTTGCCGATTTCGGCCTATTGGTTAAAAAATGA
GCTGATTTAACAAAAATTTAACGCGAATTTTAACAAAATATTAACGCTTACAATTTAGGTGGCACTTTTC
GGGGAAATGTGCGCGGAACCCCTATTTGTTTATTTTTCTAAATACATTCAAATATGTATCCGCTCATGAG
ACAATAACCCTGATAAATGCTTCAATAATATTGAAAAAGGAAGAGTATGAGTATTCAACATTTCCGTGTC
GCCCTTATTCCCTTTTTTGCGGCATTTTGCCTTCCTGTTTTTGCTCACCCAGAAACGCTGGTGAAAGTAA
AAGATGCTGAAGATCAGTTGGGTGCACGAGTGGGTTACATCGAACTGGATCTCAACAGCGGTAAGATCCT
TGAGAGTTTTCGCCCCGAAGAACGTTTTCCAATGATGAGCACTTTTAAAGTTCTGCTATGTGGCGCGGTA
TTATCCCGTATTGACGCCGGGCAAGAGCAACTCGGTCGCCGCATACACTATTCTCAGAATGACTTGGTTG
AGTACTCACCAGTCACAGAAAAGCATCTTACGGATGGCATGACAGTAAGAGAATTATGCAGTGCTGCCAT
AACCATGAGTGATAACACTGCGGCCAACTTACTTCTGACAACGATCGGAGGACCGAAGGAGCTAACCGCT
TTTTTGCACAACATGGGGGATCATGTAACTCGCCTTGATCGTTGGGAACCGGAGCTGAATGAAGCCATAC
CAAACGACGAGCGTGACACCACGATGCCTGTAGCAATGGCAACAACGTTGCGCAAACTATTAACTGGCGA
ACTACTTACTCTAGCTTCCCGGCAACAATTAATAGACTGGATGGAGGCGGATAAAGTTGCAGGACCACTT
CTGCGCTCGGCCCTTCCGGCTGGCTGGTTTATTGCTGATAAATCTGGAGCCGGTGAGCGTGGGTCTCGCG
GTATCATTGCAGCACTGGGGCCAGATGGTAAGCCCTCCCGTATCGTAGTTATCTACACGACGGGGAGTCA
GGCAACTATGGATGAACGAAATAGACAGATCGCTGAGATAGGTGCCTCACTGATTAAGCATTGGTAACTG
TCAGACCAAGTTTACTCATATATACTTTAGATTGATTTAAAACTTCATTTTTAATTTAAAAGGATCTAGG
TGAAGATCCTTTTTGATAATCTCATGACCAAAATCCCTTAACGTGAGTTTTCGTTCCACTGAGCGTCAGA
CCCCGTAGAAAAGATCAAAGGATCTTCTTGAGATCCTTTTTTTCTGCGCGTAATCTGCTGCTTGCAAACA
AAAAAACCACCGCTACCAGCGGTGGTTTGTTTGCCGGATCAAGAGCTACCAACTCTTTTTCCGAAGGTAA
CTGGCTTCAGCAGAGCGCAGATACCAAATACTGTTCTTCTAGTGTAGCCGTAGTTAGGCCACCACTTCAA
GAACTCTGTAGCACCGCCTACATACCTCGCTCTGCTAATCCTGTTACCAGTGGCTGCTGCCAGTGGCGAT
AAGTCGTGTCTTACCGGGTTGGACTCAAGACGATAGTTACCGGATAAGGCGCAGCGGTCGGGCTGAACGG
GGGGTTCGTGCACACAGCCCAGCTTGGAGCGAACGACCTACACCGAACTGAGATACCTACAGCGTGAGCT
ATGAGAAAGCGCCACGCTTCCCGAAGGGAGAAAGGCGGACAGGTATCCGGTAAGCGGCAGGGTCGGAACA
GGAGAGCGCACGAGGGAGCTTCCAGGGGGAAACGCCTGGTATCTTTATAGTCCTGTCGGGTTTCGCCACC
TCTGACTTGAGCGTCGATTTTTGTGATGCTCGTCAGGGGGGCGGAGCCTATGGAAAAACGCCAGCAACGC
GGCCTTTTTACGGTTCCTGGCCTTTTGCTGGCCTTTTGCTCACATGTTCTTTCCTGCGTTATCCCCTGAT
TCTGTGGATAACCGTATTACCGCCTTTGAGTGAGCTGATACCGCTCGCCGCAGCCGAACGACCGAGCGCA
GCGAGTCAGTGAGCGAGGAAGCGGAAGAGCGCCCAATACGCAAACCGCCTCTCCCCGCGCGTTGGCCGAT
TCATTAATGCAGCTGGCACGACAGGTTTCCCGACTGGAAAGCGGGCAGTGAGCGCAACGCAATTAATGTG
AGTTAGCTCACTCATTAGGCACCCCAGGCTTTACACTTTATGCTTCCGGCTCGTATGTTGTGTGGAATTG
TGAGCGGATAACAATTTCACACAGGAAACAGCTATGACCATGATTACGCCAAGCGCGCAATTAACCCTCA
CTAAAGGGAACAAAAGCTGGAGCTGCAAGC
Features (pLannotate 1.2.2; 34 found; start..end, strand, type, name):
      5..231     +  promoter       RSV promoter: Rous sarcoma virus enhancer/promoter
    232..412     +  LTR            5' LTR (truncated): truncated 5' long terminal repeat (LTR) from HIV-1
    459..584     +  misc_feature   HIV-1 Ψ: packaging signal of human immunodeficiency virus type 1
    568..931     +  CDS            HIV-1 gag (fragment): gag protein from human immunodeficiency virus 1; gag
   1077..1310    +  misc_feature   RRE: The Rev response element (RRE) of HIV-1 allows for Rev-dependent mRNA export from the nucleus to the cytoplasm.
   1687..1713    +  CDS            Rev (fragment): human immunodeficiency virus 1 (HIV-1) Rev protein; rev; enhances nuclear export of unspliced and incompletely spliced viral mRNAs
   1720..1743    +  promoter       SV40 promoter (fragment): SV40 early promoter
   1744..1815    +  promoter       SV40 promoter (fragment): SV40 enhancer and early promoter
   1839..1974    +  rep_origin     SV40 ori: SV40 origin of replication
   2020..2616    +  CDS            PuroR (fragment): puromycin N-acetyltransferase; pac from Streptomyces; confers resistance to puromycin
   2665..2782    +  misc_feature   cPPT/CTS: central polypurine tract and central termination sequence of HIV-1
   2847..2913    +  CDS            small t antigen (fragment): SV40 (simian virus 40) small t antigen
   2920..4098    +  promoter       EF-1α promoter: strong constitutive promoter for human elongation factor EF-1α
   4119..4136    +  protein_bind   attB1 (fragment): mutant version of attB; core recombination site for the Gateway® BP reaction BP Clonase™
   4142..4390    +  CDS            ELOF1 (sequence withheld): ELOF1_HUMAN - Experimental evidence at protein level: Swiss-Prot protein existence level 1. Transcription elongation factor implicated in the maintenance of proper chromatin structure in actively transcribed regions. From Homo sapiens (Human).
   4392..4416    -  protein_bind   attB2: mutant version of attB; recombination site for the Gateway® BP reaction BP Clonase™
   4424..4465    +  CDS            V5 tag: epitope tag from simian virus 5
   4481..4534    +  promoter       U6 promoter (fragment): RNA polymerase III promoter for human U6 snRNA
   4576..5164    +  misc_feature   WPRE: woodchuck hepatitis virus posttranscriptional regulatory element
   5215..5234    +  misc_feature   cPPT/CTS (fragment): central polypurine tract and central termination sequence of HIV-1
   5236..5469    +  LTR            3' LTR (ΔU3): self-inactivating 3' long terminal repeat (LTR) from HIV-1
   5547..5668    +  polyA_signal   SV40 poly(A) signal: SV40 polyadenylation signal
   5708..5843    +  rep_origin     SV40 ori: SV40 origin of replication
   5864..5882    -  promoter       T7 promoter: promoter for bacteriophage T7 RNA polymerase
   5890..6045    +  CDS            lacZα (fragment): LacZα fragment of β-galactosidase; lacZ fragment
   6050..6478    +  rep_origin     f1 ori (sequence partly withheld): f1 bacteriophage origin of replication; arrow indicates direction of (+) strand synthesis
   6531..6635    +  promoter       AmpR promoter: bla
   6636..7496    +  CDS            AmpR: β-lactamase; bla; confers resistance to ampicillin, carbenicillin, and related antibiotics
   7667..8255    +  rep_origin     ori: high-copy-number ColE1/pMB1/pBR322/pUC origin of replication
   8438..8530    +  CDS            lacI (fragment): lac repressor; lacI; The lac repressor binds to the lac operator to inhibit transcription in E. coli. This inhibition can be relieved by adding lactose or isopropyl-β-D-thiogalactopyranoside (IPTG).
   8543..8564    +  protein_bind   CAP binding site: CAP binding activates transcription in the presence of cAMP. E. coli catabolite activator protein
   8579..8609    +  promoter       lac promoter: promoter for the E. coli lac operon
   8617..8633    +  protein_bind   lac operator: The lac repressor binds to the lac operator to inhibit transcription in E. coli. This inhibition can be relieved by adding lactose or isopropyl-β-D-thiogalactopyranoside (IPTG). lac repressor encoded by lacI
   8678..8696    +  promoter       T3 promoter: promoter for bacteriophage T3 RNA polymerase
