[The description below was written by a language model from this plasmid's Addgene catalogue record and pLannotate feature annotations shown in this document.]
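Description:
TFORF3406 is a third-generation-style, self-inactivating lentiviral expression plasmid built on the pLX_TRC317 backbone from the Broad Institute Genetic Perturbation Platform. It belongs to a barcoded library of human transcription factor open reading frames. In bacteria it is maintained at high copy through a ColE1/pUC-type origin and selected with ampicillin via β-lactamase. An f1 origin and remnants of a lac/lacZα cloning region with T7 and T3 promoters are also present in the backbone. The depositor notes that the plasmid can recombine, as lentiviral vectors with repeated LTRs often do.

The viral genome is transcribed from an RSV promoter fused to a truncated HIV-1 5' LTR. This is followed by the Ψ packaging signal with a partial gag sequence, the Rev response element for nuclear export of the full-length RNA, and a cPPT/CTS element that aids nuclear import. A ΔU3 3' LTR inactivates LTR-driven transcription after integration. Within this genome, an SV40 early promoter drives the puromycin N-acetyltransferase gene for selecting transduced mammalian cells. A separate EF-1α promoter drives human ELOF1, a transcription elongation factor. The ORF was inserted by Gateway cloning and is flanked by attB1 and attB2 sites, with a C-terminal V5 epitope tag for detection. A WPRE downstream enhances transcript stability and expression.

According to the record, each construct in the collection carries a unique 24-bp barcode. The barcode is not annotated in the feature table, so its position cannot be stated. It allows the overexpressed factor to be identified in pooled screens, such as those probing directed differentiation of cells.
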