Addgene plasmid #144882: TFORF3406
Purpose: Lentiviral vector for overexpressing transcription factor ORFs with unique 24-bp barcodes. Barcodes facilitate identification of transcription factors in pooled screens.
Depositing lab: Feng Zhang. Depositing organization: Broad Institute. Publication: A transcription factor atlas of directed differentiation. Joung J, Ma S, Tay T, Geiger-Schuller KR, Kirchgatterer PC, Verdine VK, Guo B, Arias-Garcia MA, Allen WE, Singh A, Kuksenko O, Abudayyeh OO, Gootenberg JS, Fu Z, Macrae RK, Buenrostro JD, Regev A, Zhang F. Cell. 2023 Jan 5;186(1):209-229.e26. doi: 10.1016/j.cell.2022.11.026. PubMed 36608654.
Backbone
  Vector backbone: pLX_TRC317
  Backbone manufacturer: Broad Institute Genetic Perturbation Platform
  Backbone size w/o insert (bp): 8264
  Vector type: Mammalian Expression, Lentiviral
  Selectable markers: Puromycin
Growth in bacteria
  Bacterial resistance: Ampicillin, 100 μg/mL
  Growth temperature: 37°C
  Growth strain: NEB Stable
  Copy number: High Copy
Gene/Insert
  Gene/Insert name: ELOF1
  Species: H. sapiens (human)
  Insert size (bp): 455
  Entrez Gene: ELOF1 (a.k.a. ELF1)
  Promoter: EF1a
  Tag / fusion protein: V5 (C terminal on insert)
  Cloning method: Gateway Cloning
  Sequencing primers: 5′ GGGTGGAGACTGAAGTTAGGCCAG; 3′ CACATAGCGTAAAAGGAGCAACATAG
Resource information
  A portion of this plasmid was derived from a plasmid made by: Broad Institute Genetic Perturbation Platform
Terms and licenses: Academic/Nonprofit Terms; Industry Terms: Not Available to Industry
Depositor comments: NM_032377.3 Please test multiple small colonies in case of plasmid recombination. To make this collection available in a timely manner, a portion of this collection was not fully sequenced by Addgene. If an Addgene verified full plasmid sequence is not available, please contact us prior to placing an order to request the full sequence.
How to cite: TFORF3406 was a gift from Feng Zhang (Addgene plasmid # 144882 ; http://n2t.net/addgene:144882 ; RRID:Addgene_144882)
