>Addgene plasmid #144882 | TFORF3406 | depositor partial sequence | sequence record 286761 | Insert
ATCGATTGATCAACAAGTTTGTACAAAAAAGTTGGC
[249 nt withheld, positions 37-285]
TACCCAACTTTCTTGTACAAAGTGGTTGATATCGGTAAGCCTATCCCTAACCCTCTCCTCGGTCTCGATT
CTACGTAGTAATGAACTAGTCCGTAACTTGAAAGTATTTCGATTTCTTGGCTTTATATATCTTGTGGAAA
GGACGAGCTACCTTGAACTAATTTCCGACC
