>Addgene plasmid #144882 | TFORF3406 | depositor partial sequence | sequence record 286762 | Barcode
GCTACCTTGAACTAATTTCCGACC
